Addgene plasmid #233490: pMTKM18
Purpose: Level 0 plasmid for MoClo, encodes the HSP60 promoter for K.marxianus
Depositing lab: Vincent Martin. Depositing organization: Concordia University. Publication: Sequencing of a Dairy Isolate Unlocks Kluyveromyces marxianus as a Host for Lactose Valorization. Thornbury M, Knoops A, Summerby-Murray I, Dhaliwal J, Johnson S, Utomo JC, Joshi J, Narcross L, Remondetto G, Pouliot M, Whiteway M, Martin VJJ. ACS Synth Biol. 2025 Jul 8. doi: 10.1021/acssynbio.5c00096. PubMed 40629255.
Backbone
  Vector backbone: pYTK001
  Backbone manufacturer: John Dueber, Addgene plasmid #65108
  Backbone size w/o insert (bp): 2676
  Vector type: Yeast Expression, Synthetic Biology
Growth in bacteria
  Bacterial resistance: Chloramphenicol, 25 μg/mL
  Growth temperature: 37°C
  Growth strain: DH5alpha
  Copy number: High Copy
Gene/Insert
  Gene/Insert name: promHSP60
  Species: K.marxianus CBS 6556
  Cloning method: Golden Gate
Resource information
  A portion of this plasmid was derived from a plasmid made by: The promoter sequence was originally published by Lang et al, 2020 (https://doi.org/10.1016/j.mec.2020.e00145)
Terms and licenses: Academic/Nonprofit Terms; Industry Terms: Not Available to Industry
Depositor comments: Please visit https://doi.org/10.1101/2025.02.03.636257 for bioRxiv preprint.
How to cite: pMTKM18 was a gift from Vincent Martin (Addgene plasmid # 233490 ; http://n2t.net/addgene:233490 ; RRID:Addgene_233490)
