[The description below was written by a language model from this plasmid's Addgene catalogue record and pLannotate feature annotations shown in this document.]
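Description:
pMTKM18 is a Level 0 part plasmid for Modular Cloning (MoClo) that stores the HSP60 promoter of Kluyveromyces marxianus strain CBS 6556 as a reusable building block. It is built in the pYTK001 part-entry backbone from the yeast MoClo toolkit, with the promoter (recorded as promHSP60) inserted by Golden Gate assembly. Although it is catalogued as a yeast expression and synthetic biology vector, the annotated features show only bacterial maintenance functions. These are a high-copy ColE1/pUC-type origin of replication and a chloramphenicol acetyltransferase (cat) gene driven by its native promoter and followed by a lambda t0 terminator. The feature table shows no yeast origin, centromere or yeast selectable marker. The plasmid therefore serves as an E. coli-propagated storage vector selected with chloramphenicol, not as a construct that would be maintained in yeast on its own.

The sequenced record is 2,372 nt. The automated annotation does not label the promoter insert itself, which presumably lies in the unannotated region ahead of the terminator; the record does not give its length or boundaries. In a hierarchical MoClo scheme, Level 0 parts are released by a Type IIS restriction enzyme with defined overhangs and joined with a coding sequence, a terminator and other parts to form transcription units, which can then be combined into multigene constructs. The specific enzyme sites and overhangs are not stated here. The plasmid belongs to a toolkit developed to engineer K. marxianus, described in work on using this yeast as a host for lactose valorization. It supplies a native promoter option for driving gene expression in that species.
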