Features (pLannotate 1.2.2; 4 found; start..end, strand, type, name):
    737..771     -  terminator     lambda t0 terminator: minimal transcription terminator from phage lambda (Scholtissek and Grosse, 1987)
    845..1501    -  CDS            cat: CAT_ECOLX - Experimental evidence at protein level: Swiss-Prot protein existence level 1. This enzyme is an effector of chloramphenicol resistance in bacteria. From Escherichia coli. This protein is used as a marker in many commonly used cloning vectors, such as pACYC184.
   1502..1599    -  promoter       cat promoter: promoter of the E. coli cat gene encoding chloramphenicol acetyltransferase
   1683..2271    +  rep_origin     ori: high-copy-number ColE1/pMB1/pBR322/pUC origin of replication
>Addgene plasmid #233490 | pMTKM18 | addgene full sequence | sequence record 467253 | Addgene NGS Result
TCGGTCTCAAACGGAAGATACAGAGAAACGACCTGACTAAAACAGAGGTTTCCCCGCTGAAAAGAATTTT
CTAGAAAGGGAGGCACCAGTTTGGGCATGAATATACTGCTAATAGATAGGGATACATACATGTACTCACT
CACTGTTGTTTCCATTGGAAATGCGAGTTCGGCAAAATCACGGTTAAATATGAAAAGATGGACGAAACCG
AAAAACCGCGTGGAGATCCATCTCCGCCCCTCTTCCGCTTCGAAACTCACAGAACACTCAACTGACCCTT
AATTACTGCTGTTTCTCAATTTCTCAATCTTGCAGCTTTCCCAGCTATTAGTTTAACTTTTTTTTTTTTT
TTTCTTGTTCTGTCAATTTTGTTTTAGCATGACGGATTTTTTTTTTCTGTAATTTTCTTTTCCGTTTTTT
GGCTTTTCATCGAAAAATTTCAGAGGGTTTAAAGTATATAAGAAAAGAGGATTAAGAATCTGGGAAAATT
GGAAAAAAGAGATGGGAACTTTAGCGCCACTTGATTCGGATAAACAGAGTCAGCAATCAGCTATCGGTCG
TTCTGTCGTCTTATAAACTAGGGAGCCGGGTTAAAAATATTGTTTCAAAAGGGGACACGTCAGGATTTTG
ATTGGTTAGTTTATTTTGAAGGATCAGAAACCAAGTGGATTTAAATTAAATTAAATTAAATTAATATAAT
ACAATACAATACACCCGGGTATGTGAGACCAGACCAATAAAAAACGCCCGGCGGCAACCGAGCGTTCTGA
ACAAATCCAGATGGAGTTCTGAGGTCATTACTGGATCTATCAACAGGAGTCCAAGCGAGCTCGATATCAA
ATTACGCCCCGCCCTGCCACTCATCGCAGTACTGTTGTAATTCATTAAGCATTCTGCCGACATGGAAGCC
ATCACAAACGGCATGATGAACCTGAATCGCCAGCGGCATCAGCACCTTGTCGCCTTGCGTATAATATTTG
CCCATGGTGAAAACGGGGGCGAAGAAGTTGTCCATATTGGCCACGTTTAAATCAAAACTGGTGAAACTCA
CCCAGGGATTGGCTGAAACGAAAAACATATTCTCAATAAACCCTTTAGGGAAATAGGCCAGGTTTTCACC
GTAACACGCCACATCTTGCGAATATATGTGTAGAAACTGCCGGAAATCGTCGTGGTATTCACTCCAGAGC
GATGAAAACGTTTCAGTTTGCTCATGGAAAACGGTGTAACAAGGGTGAACACTATCCCATATCACCAGCT
CACCGTCTTTCATTGCCATACGAAATTCCGGATGAGCATTCATCAGGCGGGCAAGAATGTGAATAAAGGC
CGGATAAAACTTGTGCTTATTTTTCTTTACGGTCTTTAAAAAGGCCGTAATATCCAGCTGAACGGTCTGG
TTATAGGTACATTGAGCAACTGACTGAAATGCCTCAAAATGTTCTTTACGATGCCATTGGGATATATCAA
CGGTGGTATATCCAGTGATTTTTTTCTCCATTTTAGCTTCCTTAGCTCCTGAAAATCTCGATAACTCAAA
AAATACGCCCGGTAGTGATCTTATTTCATTATGGTGAAAGTTGGAACCTCTTACGTGCCCGATCAATCAT
GACCAAAATCCCTTAACGTGAGTTTTCGTTCCACTGAGCGTCAGACCCCGTAGAAAAGATCAAAGGATCT
TCTTGAGATCCTTTTTTTCTGCGCGTAATCTGCTGCTTGCAAACAAAAAAACCACCGCTACCAGCGGTGG
TTTGTTTGCCGGATCAAGAGCTACCAACTCTTTTTCCGAAGGTAACTGGCTTCAGCAGAGCGCAGATACC
AAATACTGTTCTTCTAGTGTAGCCGTAGTTAGGCCACCACTTCAAGAACTCTGTAGCACCGCCTACATAC
CTCGCTCTGCTAATCCTGTTACCAGTGGCTGCTGCCAGTGGCGATAAGTCGTGTCTTACCGGGTTGGACT
CAAGACGATAGTTACCGGATAAGGCGCAGCGGTCGGGCTGAACGGGGGGTTCGTGCACACAGCCCAGCTT
GGAGCGAACGACCTACACCGAACTGAGATACCTACAGCGTGAGCTATGAGAAAGCGCCACGCTTCCCGAA
GGGAGAAAGGCGGACAGGTATCCGGTAAGCGGCAGGGTCGGAACAGGAGAGCGCACGAGGGAGCTTCCAG
GGGGAAACGCCTGGTATCTTTATAGTCCTGTCGGGTTTCGCCACCTCTGACTTGAGCGTCGATTTTTGTG
ATGCTCGTCAGGGGGGCGGAGCCTATGGAAAAACGCCAGCAACGCGGCCTTTTTACGGTTCCTGGCCTTT
TGCTGGCCTTTTGCTCACATGTTCTTTCCTGCGTTATCCCCTGATTCTGTGGATAACCGTAG
